Addgene plasmid #244715: CL20_mEGFP_FOidr_163
Purpose: Express mEGFP-tagged intrinsically disordered protein (IDR), FOidr_163, derived from human fusion protein RBM28_PRRT4
Depositing lab: Richard Kriwacki. Depositing organization: St. Jude Children's Research Hospital. Publication: Proteome-wide computational analyses reveal links between protein condensate formation and RNA biology. Maiti S, Tripathi S, Baggett DW, Phillips AH, Park CG, Wang J, Wahiduzzaman, Freyaldenhoven WT, Kinger S, Pioso BJ, Bollinger JC, Somjee R, Lang B, Babu MM, Kriwacki RW. Sci Adv. 2025 Dec 5;11(49):eady1420. doi: 10.1126/sciadv.ady1420. Epub 2025 Dec 3. PubMed 41337585.
Backbone
  Vector backbone: CL20
  Vector type: Mammalian Expression
Growth in bacteria
  Bacterial resistance: Ampicillin, 100 μg/mL
  Growth temperature: 37°C
  Growth strain: NEB Stable
  Copy number: High Copy
Gene/Insert
  Gene/Insert name: FOidr_163
  Species: H. sapiens (human)
  Mutation: Unmutated
  Tag / fusion protein: monomeric EGFP (N terminal on insert)
  Cloning method: Restriction Enzyme; 5′ cloning site Unknown (unknown if destroyed)
Terms and licenses: Academic/Nonprofit Terms; Industry Terms: Not Available to Industry
Depositor comments: RBM28_PRRT4_48_231
How to cite: CL20_mEGFP_FOidr_163 was a gift from Richard Kriwacki (Addgene plasmid # 244715 ; http://n2t.net/addgene:244715 ; RRID:Addgene_244715)
