[The description below was written by a language model from this plasmid's Addgene catalogue record and pLannotate feature annotations shown in this document.]
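Description:
CL20_mEGFP_FOidr_163 is a mammalian expression plasmid built on the CL20 backbone. The feature table shows this backbone to be an HIV-1-derived, self-inactivating lentiviral transfer vector, although the catalogue lists it only as a mammalian expression vector. It is propagated in E. coli through a high-copy ColE1/pUC-type origin and selected with ampicillin via the β-lactamase gene. The recommended host is a recombination-reducing strain, consistent with the repeated LTR sequences. Remnants of lac regulatory elements, an SV40 origin and an SV40 poly(A) signal are also present in the plasmid backbone.

The viral cassette begins with a CMV enhancer fused to a truncated 5' LTR, an arrangement that typically drives Tat-independent genomic RNA production in packaging cells. This is followed by the Ψ packaging signal with a partial gag sequence, the cPPT/CTS, which aids nuclear import of the reverse-transcribed genome, and the Rev response element for export of unspliced RNA. It ends in a ΔU3 3' LTR fragment and a rabbit β-globin polyadenylation signal. Within this frame, an internal CMV enhancer/promoter drives the payload, which is monomeric EGFP fused to the N terminus of FOidr_163. This insert is an unmutated intrinsically disordered region taken from the human fusion protein RBM28_PRRT4, and the depositor comment suggests it spans residues 48–231. The annotation is consistent with this, detecting adjacent RBM28 and PRRT4 fragments downstream of mEGFP. The PRRT4 portion was matched to the mouse entry, but the record gives the insert species as human.

The construct is intended to express the fluorescently tagged IDR in mammalian cells. Given the associated study on protein condensate formation and RNA biology, it is probably used to image the region's localisation or condensate-forming behaviour.
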