Features (pLannotate 1.2.2; 30 found; start..end, strand, type, name):
    199..254     -  polyA_signal   β-globin poly(A) signal: rabbit β-globin polyadenylation signal (Gil and Proudfoot, 1987)
    340..475     -  LTR            3' LTR (ΔU3) (fragment): self-inactivating 3' long terminal repeat (LTR) from HIV-1
    477..545     -  CDS            nef (fragment): NEF_HV1Z2 - Experimental evidence at protein level: Swiss-Prot protein existence level 1. Extracellular Nef protein targets CD4(+) T-lymphocytes for apoptosis by interacting with CXCR4 surface receptors. From Human immunodeficiency virus type 1 group M subtype D (isolate Z2/CDC-Z34) (HIV-1).
    571..744     -  CDS            Prrt4 (fragment): PRRT4_MOUSE - Experimental evidence at protein level: Swiss-Prot protein existence level 1. From Mus musculus (Mouse).
    742..1122    -  CDS            RBM28 (fragment): RBM28_HUMAN - Experimental evidence at protein level: Swiss-Prot protein existence level 1. Nucleolar component of the spliceosomal ribonucleoprotein complexes. From Homo sapiens (Human).
   1165..1881    -  CDS            mEGFP: mEGFP is a basic (constitutively fluorescent) green fluorescent protein published in 2002, derived from Aequorea victoria. It has moderate acid sensitivity.
   1895..1932    -  misc_feature   MCS (fragment): multiple cloning site
   1931..1947    -  promoter       tight TRE promoter (fragment): Tet-responsive promoter PTight, consisting of seven tet operator sequences followed by the minimal CMV promoter
   1963..2166    -  promoter       CMV promoter: human cytomegalovirus (CMV) immediate early promoter
   2167..2470    -  enhancer       CMV enhancer: human cytomegalovirus immediate early enhancer
   2538..2554    -  misc_feature   MCS (fragment): multiple cloning site
   2554..2579    -  CDS            Rev (fragment): human immunodeficiency virus 1 (HIV-1) Rev protein; rev; enhances nuclear export of unspliced and incompletely spliced viral mRNAs
   2956..3189    -  misc_feature   RRE: The Rev response element (RRE) of HIV-1 allows for Rev-dependent mRNA export from the nucleus to the cytoplasm.
   3323..3406    -  CDS            vif (fragment): VIF_HV1BR - Experimental evidence at protein level: Swiss-Prot protein existence level 1. Counteracts the innate antiviral activity of host APOBEC3F and APOBEC3G. Forms a complex with host APOBEC3F and APOBEC3G thus preventing the entry of these lethally hypermutating enzymes into progeny virions. Recruits an active E3 ubiquitin ligase complex composed of elongin BC, CUL5, and RBX2 to induce polyubiquitination of APOBEC3G and APOBEC3F. In turn, they are directed to the 26S proteasome for degradation. Vif interaction with APOBEC3G also blocks its cytidine deaminase activity in a proteasome-inde
   3549..3666    -  misc_feature   cPPT/CTS: central polypurine tract and central termination sequence of HIV-1
   3815..4174    -  CDS            HIV-1 gag (fragment): gag protein from human immunodeficiency virus 1; gag
   4158..4283    -  misc_feature   HIV-1 Ψ: packaging signal of human immunodeficiency virus type 1
   4330..4587    -  LTR            5' LTR (truncated): truncated 5' long terminal repeat (LTR) from HIV-1
   4589..4968    -  enhancer       CMV enhancer: human cytomegalovirus immediate early enhancer
   4999..5103    +  promoter       AmpR promoter: bla
   5104..5964    +  CDS            AmpR: β-lactamase; bla; confers resistance to ampicillin, carbenicillin, and related antibiotics
   6135..6723    +  rep_origin     ori: high-copy-number ColE1/pMB1/pBR322/pUC origin of replication
   6906..6960    +  CDS            lacI (fragment): lac repressor; lacI; The lac repressor binds to the lac operator to inhibit transcription in E. coli. This inhibition can be relieved by adding lactose or isopropyl-β-D-thiogalactopyranoside (IPTG).
   6962..7096    -  polyA_signal   SV40 poly(A) signal: SV40 polyadenylation signal
   7116..7251    -  rep_origin     SV40 ori: SV40 origin of replication
   7275..7297    -  promoter       SV40 promoter (fragment): SV40 enhancer and early promoter
   7304..7343    +  CDS            lacI (fragment): lac repressor; lacI; The lac repressor binds to the lac operator to inhibit transcription in E. coli. This inhibition can be relieved by adding lactose or isopropyl-β-D-thiogalactopyranoside (IPTG).
   7356..7377    +  protein_bind   CAP binding site: CAP binding activates transcription in the presence of cAMP. E. coli catabolite activator protein
   7392..7422    +  promoter       lac promoter: promoter for the E. coli lac operon
   7430..7446    +  protein_bind   lac operator: The lac repressor binds to the lac operator to inhibit transcription in E. coli. This inhibition can be relieved by adding lactose or isopropyl-β-D-thiogalactopyranoside (IPTG). lac repressor encoded by lacI
>Addgene plasmid #244715 | CL20_mEGFP_FOidr_163 | addgene full sequence | sequence record 488183 | Addgene NGS Result
AAAAAAAATCTAACCTCAAGTCAAGGCTTTTCTATGGAATAAGGAATGGACAGCAGGGGGCTGTTTCATA
TACTGATGACCTCTTTATAGCCAACCTTTGTTCATGGCAGCCAGCATATGGGCATATGTTGCCAAACTCT
AAACCAAATACTCATTCTGATGTTTTAAATGATTTGCCCTCCCATATGTCCTTCCGAGTGAGAGACACAA
AAAATTCCAACACACTATTGCAATGAAAATAAATTTCCTTTATTAGCCAGAAGTCAGATGCTCAAGGGGC
TTCATGATGTCCCCATAATTTTTGGCAGAGGGAAAAAGATCTGCTAGCTCGAGCAGCTGAAGCTTTATTG
AGGCTTAAGCAGTGGGTTCCCTAGTTAGCCAGAGAGCTCCCAGGCTCAGATCTGGTCTAACCAGAGAGAC
CCAGTACAGGCAAAAAGCAGATCTTGTCTTCTTTGGGAGTGAATTAGCCCTTCCAGTCCCCCCTTTTCTT
TTAAAAAGTGGCTAAGATCTACAGCTGCCTTGTAAGTCATTGGTCTTAAAGGTACCGTAATCTTATCTAG
AACCGGTTCACTCCAACGTAAGGAAAAACAATGGGCGGGGAGCCTCGGGAGGTTGCCCTTCGCGTTCAGG
CAATTCGCCTACCGAGCAGGAGCCTGGGCCACATTCGGGTTGTCCTGAGGGATTTCCTAAAGAGGCCGGG
GGTGATAAGTCGTCAGGCCCGCTGATAGGCACCGTAGGGTCTTTGTCCTCTTGTTCTTCGGTTGACGTAT
CTGACTGAGCAAGTTCTTCTCCGTCATCGATGCTATCGGATTCTTCCAAGTCTGAATCTTCTTCTGAGTG
ATCAGACGACTTCGCAGGGGCGGGACGCTTCACTGCGCGCTTTTGAATCTGTACCGGCTTTGTCACTTTG
GATTCGATATTCTCTTCCTCTTCATCCTCATCGTCAAATACACCATCCTCCTCATCATCATCGTCATCAT
CATCATCATTTTCTTCTTCTTCCATATCTTCTTCTTCACGGCCTTTCTTTTTCACGCTTTCCTGATGCTT
GGATTCATGAGATTTCTCTTCACCAATAGCTGATACGGATTGAGTATCCTTATACTTATCTTTAGCTACT
GCCCGGGAAGCGGCCGCACTTCCCCCGGAGCCTCCGCTTCCGCCCTTGTACAGCTCGTCCATGCCGAGAG
TGATCCCGGCGGCGGTCACGAACTCCAGCAGGACCATGTGATCGCGCTTCTCGTTGGGGTCTTTGCTCAG
CTTGGACTGGGTGCTCAGGTAGTGGTTGTCGGGCAGCAGCACGGGGCCGTCGCCGATGGGGGTGTTCTGC
TGGTAGTGGTCGGCGAGCTGCACGCTGCCGTCCTCGATGTTGTGGCGGATCTTGAAGTTCACCTTGATGC
CGTTCTTCTGCTTGTCGGCCATGATATAGACGTTGTGGCTGTTGTAGTTGTACTCCAGCTTGTGCCCCAG
GATGTTGCCGTCCTCCTTGAAGTCGATGCCCTTCAGCTCGATGCGGTTCACCAGGGTGTCGCCCTCGAAC
TTCACCTCGGCGCGGGTCTTGTAGTTGCCGTCGTCCTTGAAGAAGATGGTGCGCTCCTGGACGTAGCCTT
CGGGCATGGCGGACTTGAAGAAGTCGTGCTGCTTCATGTGGTCGGGGTAGCGGCTGAAGCACTGCACGCC
GTAGGTCAGGGTGGTCACGAGGGTGGGCCAGGGCACGGGCAGCTTGCCGGTGGTGCAGATGAACTTCAGG
GTCAGCTTGCCGTAGGTGGCATCGCCCTCGCCCTCGCCGGACACGCTGAACTTGTGGCCGTTTACGTCGC
CGTCCAGCTCGACCAGGATGGGCACCACCCCGGTGAACAGCTCCTCGCCCTTGCTCACCATGGTGGCGAC
CGGTGGATCCCGGGCCCGCGGTACCGTCGACTGCAGAATTCGGTTCACTAAACGAGCCCGGTTCACTAAA
CGAGCTCTGCTTATATAGACCTCCCACCGTACACGCCTACCGCCCATTTGCGTCAATGGGGCGGAGTTGT
TACGACATTTTGGAAAGTCCCGTTGATTTTGGTGCCAAAACAAACTCCCATTGACGTCAATGGGGTGGAG
ACTTGGAAATCCCCGTGAGTCAAACCGCTATCCACGCCCATTGATGTACTGCCAAAACCGCATCACCATG
GTAATAGCGATGACTAATACGTAGATGTACTGCCAAGTAGGAAAGTCCCATAAGGTCATGTACTGGGCAT
AATGCCAGGCGGGCCATTTACCGTCATTGACGTCAATAGGGGGCGTACTTGGCATATGATACACTTGATG
TACTGCCAAGTGGGCAGTTTACCGTAAATACTCCACCCATTGACGTCAATGGAAAGTCCCTATTGGCGTT
ACTATGGGAACATACGTCATTATTGACGTCAATGGGCGGGGGTCGTTGGGCGGTCAGCCAGGCGGGCCAT
TTACCGTAAGTTATGTAACGCGGAACTCCATATATGGGCTATGAACTAATGACCCCGTAATTGATTACTA
TTAATAACTAGCACGCGTTCGAAGCTTGAGCTCGGTCCCCTCGGGGTTGGGAGGTGGGTCTGAAACGATA
ATGGTGAATATCCCTGCCTAACTCTATTCACTATAGAAAGTACAGCAAAAACTATTCTTAAACCTACCAA
GCCTCCTACTATCATTATGAATAATTTTATATACCACAGCCAATTTGTTATGTTAAACCAATTCCACAAA
CTTGCCCATTTATCTAATTCCAATAATTCTTGTTCATTCTTTTCTTGCTGGTTTTGCGATTCTTCAATTA
AGGAGTGTATTAAGCTTGTGTAATTGTTAATTTCTCTGTCCCACTCCATCCAGGTCGTGTGATTCCAAAT
CTGTTCCAGAGATTTATTACTCCAACTAGCATTCCAAGGCACAGCAGTGGTGCAAATGAGTTTTCCAGAG
CAACCCCAAATCCCCAGGAGCTGTTGATCCTTTAGGTATCTTTCCACAGCCAGGATTCTTGCCTGGAGCT
GCTTGATGCCCCAGACTGTGAGTTGCAACAGATGCTGTTGCGCCTCAATAGCCCTCAGCAAATTGTTCTG
CTGCTGCACTATACCAGACAATAATTGTCTGGCCTGTACCGTCAGCGTCATTGACGCTGCGCCCATAGTG
CTTCCTGCTGCTCCCAAGAACCCAAGGAACAAAGCTCCTATTCCCACTGCTCTTTTTTCTCTCTGCACCA
CTCTTCTCTTTGCCTTGGTGGGTGCTACTCCTAATGGTTCAATTTTTACTACTTTATATTTATATAATTC
ACTTCTCCAATTGTCCCTCATATCTCCTCCTTATGGTGTTTTACTAAACTTTTCCATGTTCTAATCCTCA
TCCTGTCTACTTGCCACACAATCATCACCTGCCATCTGTTTTCCATAATCCCTAATGATCTTTGCTTTTC
TTCTTGGCACTACTTTTATGTCACTATTATCTTGTATTACTACTGCCCCTTCACCTTTCCAGAGGAGCTT
TGCTGGTCCTTTCCAAAGTGGATTTCTGCTGTCCCTGTAATAAACCCGAAAATTTTGAATTTTTGTAATT
TGTTTTTGTAATTCTTTAGTTTGTATGTCTGTTGCTATTATGTCTACTATTCTTTCCCCTGCACTGTACC
CCCCAATCCCCCCTTTTCTTTTAAAATTGTGGATGAATACTGCCATTTGTACTGCTGTCTTAAGATGTTC
AGCCTGATCTCTTACCTGTCCTATAATTTTCTTTAATTCTTTATTCATAGATTCTACTACTCCTTGACTT
TGGGGATTGTAGGGAATTTCCAGGTCTGAAGATCCTGCTGCTTGCTGTGCTTTTTTCTTACTTTTGTTTT
GCTCTTCCTCTATCTTGTCTAAAGCTTCCTTGGTGTCTTTTATCTCTATCCTTTGATGCACACAATAGAG
GGTTGCTACTGTATTATATAATGATCTAAGTTCTTCTGATCCTGTCTGAAGGGATGGTTGTAGCTGTCCC
AGTATTTGTCTACAGCCTTCTGATGTTTCTAACAGGCCAGTATTAACTGCGAATCGTTCTAGCTCCCTGC
TTGCCCATACTATATGTTTTAATTTATATTTTTTCTTTCCCCCTGGCCTTAACCGAATTTTTTCCCATCG
CGATCTAATTCTCCCCCGCTTAATACTGACGCTCTCGCACCCATCTCTCTCCTTCTAGCCTCCGCTAGTC
AAAATTTTTGGCGTACTCACCAGTCGCCGCCCCTCGCCTCTTGCCGTGCGCGCTTCAGCAAGCCGAGTCC
TGCGTCGAGAGAGCTCCTCTGGTTTCCCTTTCGCTTTCAAGTCCCTGTTCGGGCGCCACTGCTAGAGATT
TTCCACACTGACTAAAAGGGTCTGAGGGATCTCTAGTTACCAGAGTCACACAACAGACGGGCACACACTA
CTTGAAGCACTCAAGGCAAGCTTTATTGAGGCTTAAGCAGTGGGTTCCCTAGTTAGCCAGAGAGCTCCCA
GGCTCAGATCTGGTCTAACCAGAGAGACCCAGTACAGGCAAAAAGCAGCTGCTTATATGCAGGATCTGAG
GGCTCGCCACTCCCCAGTCCCGCCCAGGCCACGCCTCCCATGGTAATAGCGATGACTAATACGTAGATGT
ACTGCCAAGTAGGAAAGTCCCATAAGGTCATGTACTGGGCATAATGCCAGGCGGGCCATTTACCGTCATT
GACGTCAATAGGGGGCGTACTTGGCATATGATACACTTGATGTACTGCCAAGTGGGCAGTTTACCGTAAA
TACTCCACCCATTGACGTCAATGGAAAGTCCCTATTGGCGTTACTATGGGAACATACGTCATTATTGACG
TCAATGGGCGGGGGTCGTTGGGCGGTCAGCCAGGCGGGCCATTTACCGTAAGTTATGTAACGCGGAACTC
CATATATGGGCTATGAACTAATGACCCCGTAATTGATTACTATTAATAACTAGTCAATAATCAATGTCGA
CCCAGGTGGCACTTTTCGGGGAAATGTGCGCGGAACCCCTATTTGTTTATTTTTCTAAATACATTCAAAT
ATGTATCCGCTCATGAGACAATAACCCTGATAAATGCTTCAATAATATTGAAAAAGGAAGAGTATGAGTA
TTCAACATTTCCGTGTCGCCCTTATTCCCTTTTTTGCGGCATTTTGCCTTCCTGTTTTTGCTCACCCAGA
AACGCTGGTGAAAGTAAAAGATGCTGAAGATCAGTTGGGTGCACGAGTGGGTTACATCGAACTGGATCTC
AACAGCGGTAAGATCCTTGAGAGTTTTCGCCCCGAAGAACGTTTTCCAATGATGAGCACTTTTAAAGTTC
TGCTATGTGGCGCGGTATTATCCCGTATTGACGCCGGGCAAGAGCAACTCGGTCGCCGCATACACTATTC
TCAGAATGACTTGGTTGAGTACTCACCAGTCACAGAAAAGCATCTTACGGATGGCATGACAGTAAGAGAA
TTATGCAGTGCTGCCATAACCATGAGTGATAACACTGCGGCCAACTTACTTCTGACAACGATCGGAGGAC
CGAAGGAGCTAACCGCTTTTTTGCACAACATGGGGGATCATGTAACTCGCCTTGATCGTTGGGAACCGGA
GCTGAATGAAGCCATACCAAACGACGAGCGTGACACCACGATGCCTGTAGCAATGGCAACAACGTTGCGC
AAACTATTAACTGGCGAACTACTTACTCTAGCTTCCCGGCAACAATTAATAGACTGGATGGAGGCGGATA
AAGTTGCAGGACCACTTCTGCGCTCGGCCCTTCCGGCTGGCTGGTTTATTGCTGATAAATCTGGAGCCGG
TGAGCGTGGGTCTCGCGGTATCATTGCAGCACTGGGGCCAGATGGTAAGCCCTCCCGTATCGTAGTTATC
TACACGACGGGGAGTCAGGCAACTATGGATGAACGAAATAGACAGATCGCTGAGATAGGTGCCTCACTGA
TTAAGCATTGGTAACTGTCAGACCAAGTTTACTCATATATACTTTAGATTGATTTAAAACTTCATTTTTA
ATTTAAAAGGATCTAGGTGAAGATCCTTTTTGATAATCTCATGACCAAAATCCCTTAACGTGAGTTTTCG
TTCCACTGAGCGTCAGACCCCGTAGAAAAGATCAAAGGATCTTCTTGAGATCCTTTTTTTCTGCGCGTAA
TCTGCTGCTTGCAAACAAAAAAACCACCGCTACCAGCGGTGGTTTGTTTGCCGGATCAAGAGCTACCAAC
TCTTTTTCCGAAGGTAACTGGCTTCAGCAGAGCGCAGATACCAAATACTGTTCTTCTAGTGTAGCCGTAG
TTAGGCCACCACTTCAAGAACTCTGTAGCACCGCCTACATACCTCGCTCTGCTAATCCTGTTACCAGTGG
CTGCTGCCAGTGGCGATAAGTCGTGTCTTACCGGGTTGGACTCAAGACGATAGTTACCGGATAAGGCGCA
GCGGTCGGGCTGAACGGGGGGTTCGTGCACACAGCCCAGCTTGGAGCGAACGACCTACACCGAACTGAGA
TACCTACAGCGTGAGCTATGAGAAAGCGCCACGCTTCCCGAAGGGAGAAAGGCGGACAGGTATCCGGTAA
GCGGCAGGGTCGGAACAGGAGAGCGCACGAGGGAGCTTCCAGGGGGAAACGCCTGGTATCTTTATAGTCC
TGTCGGGTTTCGCCACCTCTGACTTGAGCGTCGATTTTTGTGATGCTCGTCAGGGGGGCGGAGCCTATGG
AAAAACGCCAGCAACGCGGCCTTTTTACGGTTCCTGGCCTTTTGCTGGCCTTTTGCTCACATGTTCTTTC
CTGCGTTATCCCCTGCTTCTGTGGATAACCGTATTACCGCCTTTGAGTGAGCTGATACCGCTCGCCGCAG
CCGAACGACCGAGCGCAGCGAGTCAGTGAGCGAGGAAGCGGAAGAGCGCCCAATACGCAAACCGCCTCTC
CCCGCGCGTTGGCCGATTCATTAATGCAGCGGATCCAGACATGATAAGATACATTGATGAGTTTGGACAA
ACCACAACTAGAATGCAGTGAAAAAAATGCTTTATTTGTGAAATTTGTGATGCTATTGCTTTATTTGTAA
CCATTATAAGCTGCAATAAACAAGTTAGCTTTTTGCAAAAGCCTAGGCCTCCAAAAAAGCCTCCTCACTA
CTTCTGGAATAGCTCAGAGGCCGAGGCGGCCTCGGCCTCTGCATAAATAAAAAAAATTAGTCAGCCATGG
GGCGGAGAATGGGCGGAACTGGGCGGAGTTAGGGGCGGGATGGGCGGAGTTAGGGGCGGGACTATGGTTG
CTGACTAATTGAGATGCGGATCCGCTGGCACGACAGGTTTCCCGACTGGAAAGCGGGCAGTGAGCGCAAC
GCAATTAATGTGAGTTAGCTCACTCATTAGGCACCCCAGGCTTTACACTTTATGCTTCCGGCTCGTATGT
TGTGTGGAATTGTGAGCGGATAACAATTTCACACAGGAAACAGCTATGACCATGATTACGCCAAGCTTGG
GCTGCAGGTCGAGGGATCTCCATAAGAGAAGAGGGACAGCTATGACTGGGAGTAGTCAGGAGAGGAGGAA
AAATCTGGCTAGTAAAACATGTAAGGAAAATTTTAGGGATGTTAAAGAAAAAAATAACACAAAACAAAAT
AT
